Addgene plasmid #178915: BASIC_SEVA_17.10
Purpose: BASIC DNA assembly vector
Depositing lab: Paul Freemont. Depositing organization: Imperial College London. Publication: basicsynbio and the BASIC SEVA collection: software and vectors for an established DNA assembly method. Haines MC, Carling B, Marshall J, Shenshin VA, Baldwin GS, Freemont P, Storch M. Synth Biol (Oxf). 2022 Oct 11;7(1):ysac023. doi: 10.1093/synbio/ysac023. eCollection 2022. PubMed 36381610.
Backbone
  Vector backbone: BASIC_SEVA_17.10
  Backbone size w/o insert (bp): 2841
  Vector type: Synthetic Biology
Growth in bacteria
  Bacterial resistance: Ampicillin, 100 μg/mL
  Growth temperature: 37°C
  Growth strain: DH5alpha
  Copy number: Low Copy
Gene/Insert
  Gene/Insert name: mScarlet counter-selection cassette
  Species: Synthetic
  Insert size (bp): 1074
  Cloning method: Unknown
  Sequencing primers: 5′ ggcggcggatttgtcctac; 3′ ggtgagaatccaggggtcc
Depositor comments: Cloning method: BASIC DNA assembly . Please visit https://www.biorxiv.org/content/10.1101/2022.01.06.446575v2 for bioRxiv preprint.
How to cite: BASIC_SEVA_17.10 was a gift from Paul Freemont (Addgene plasmid # 178915 ; http://n2t.net/addgene:178915 ; RRID:Addgene_178915)
