[The description below was written by a language model from this plasmid's Addgene catalogue record and pLannotate feature annotations shown in this document.]
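Description:
BASIC_SEVA_17.10 is a bacterial synthetic-biology vector from the BASIC SEVA collection, designed as a recipient backbone for BASIC (Biopart Assembly Standard for Idempotent Cloning) DNA assembly. The full plasmid is about 3.9 kb, made up of a roughly 2.8 kb backbone and a roughly 1.1 kb synthetic insert. It replicates in E. coli from the pSC101 origin together with the Rep101 (RepA) initiator protein that this origin requires, which gives the low copy number recorded for the plasmid. Selection is by ampicillin, through a TEM-type beta-lactamase gene (bla) expressed from its own AmpR promoter. In keeping with the modular SEVA layout, the functional modules are insulated by transcription terminators: lambda t0 upstream of the resistance cassette, the phage fd terminator after bla, and rrnB T1 between the replication module and the cargo region.

The cargo position holds an mScarlet counter-selection cassette. The strong constitutive J23119 promoter drives a transcript that begins with the sTRSV hammerhead ribozyme, a self-cleaving element commonly used to trim the 5' leader and make expression less dependent on promoter context, followed by the coding sequence for the red fluorescent protein mScarlet. The record does not annotate the ribosome binding site or the BASIC prefix and suffix sequences that would be expected to flank this cassette. The "counter-selection" label implies a dropout marker: a successful assembly replaces the cassette with the assembled parts, so colonies carrying unmodified vector would appear red and can be screened out visually. This makes the plasmid suited to building constructs that need low-copy, ampicillin-selected maintenance.
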