Features (pLannotate 1.2.2; 10 found; start..end, strand, type, name):
     68..162     +  terminator     lambda t0 terminator: transcription terminator from phage lambda
    235..326     +  promoter       AmpR promoter: bla
    327..1184    +  CDS            bla: BLAT_ECOLX - Experimental evidence at protein level: Swiss-Prot protein existence level 1. TEM-type are the most prevalent beta-lactamases in enterobacteria; they hydrolyze the beta-lactam bond in susceptible beta-lactam antibiotics, thus conferring resistance to penicillins and cephalosporins. TEM-3 and TEM-4 are capable of hydrolyzing cefotaxime and ceftazidime. TEM-5 is capable of hydrolyzing ceftazidime. TEM-6 is capable of hydrolyzing ceftazidime and aztreonam. TEM-8/CAZ-2, TEM- 16/CAZ-7 and TEM-24/CAZ-6 are markedly active against ceftazidime. IRT- 4 shows resistance to beta-lactamase in
   1191..1230    +  terminator     fd terminator: central terminator from bacteriophage fd (Otsuka and Kunisawa, 1982)
   1305..2255    -  CDS            Rep101: RepA protein needed for replication with the pSC101 origin; rep101
   2303..2525    -  rep_origin     pSC101 ori: low-copy replication origin that requires the Rep101 protein
   2792..2878    -  terminator     rrnB T1 terminator: Escherichia coli rrnB; transcription terminator T1 from the E. coli rrnB gene
   3042..3076    +  promoter       J23119 promoter: bacterial promoter (Registry of Standard Biological Parts BBa J23119)
   3079..3128    +  misc_RNA       sTRSV HHRz: hammerhead ribozyme from the tobacco ringspot virus satellite RNA (Khvorova et al., 2003)
   3208..3903    +  CDS            mScarlet: mScarlet is a basic (constitutively fluorescent) red fluorescent protein published in 2016, derived from synthetic construct. It has moderate acid sensitivity.
>Addgene plasmid #178915 | BASIC_SEVA_17.10 | addgene full sequence | sequence record 353825 | Addgene NGS Result
GGCTCGGGTAAGAACTCGCACTTCGTGGAAACACTATTATCTGGTGGGTCTCTGTCCACTAGTCTTGGAC
TCCTGTTGATAGATCCAGTAATGACCTCAGAACTCCATCTGGATTTGTTCAGAACGCTCGGTTGCCGCCG
GGCGTTTTTTATTGGTGAGAATCCAGGGGTCCCCAATAATTACGATTTAAATTAGTAGCCCGCCTAATGA
GCGGGCTTTTTTTTAATTCCCCTATTTGTTTATTTTTCTAAATACATTCAAATATGTATCCGCTCATGAG
ACAATAACCCTGATAAATGCTTCAATAATATTGAAAAAGGAAGAGTATGAGCATTCAGCATTTTCGTGTG
GCGCTGATTCCGTTTTTTGCGGCGTTTTGCCTGCCGGTGTTTGCGCATCCGGAAACCCTGGTGAAAGTGA
AAGATGCGGAAGATCAACTGGGTGCGCGCGTGGGCTATATTGAACTGGATCTGAACAGCGGCAAAATTCT
GGAATCTTTTCGTCCGGAAGAACGTTTTCCGATGATGAGCACCTTTAAAGTGCTGCTGTGCGGTGCGGTT
CTGAGCCGTGTGGATGCGGGCCAGGAACAACTGGGCCGTCGTATTCATTATAGCCAGAACGATCTGGTGG
AATATAGCCCGGTGACCGAAAAACATCTGACCGATGGCATGACCGTGCGTGAACTGTGCAGCGCGGCGAT
TACCATGAGCGATAACACCGCGGCGAACCTGCTGCTGACGACCATTGGCGGTCCGAAAGAACTGACCGCG
TTTCTGCATAACATGGGCGATCATGTGACCCGTCTGGATCGTTGGGAACCGGAACTGAACGAAGCGATTC
CGAACGATGAACGTGATACCACCATGCCGGCAGCAATGGCGACCACCCTGCGTAAACTGCTGACGGGTGA
GCTGCTGACCCTGGCAAGCCGCCAGCAACTGATTGATTGGATGGAAGCGGATAAAGTGGCGGGTCCGCTG
CTGCGTAGCGCGCTGCCGGCTGGCTGGTTTATTGCGGATAAAAGCGGTGCGGGCGAACGTGGCAGCCGTG
GCATTATTGCGGCGCTGGGCCCGGATGGTAAACCGAGCCGTATTGTGGTGATTTATACCACCGGCAGCCA
GGCGACGATGGATGAACGTAACCGTCAGATTGCGGAAATTGGCGCGAGCCTGATTAAACATTGGTAAACC
GATACAATTAAAGGCTCCTTTTGGAGCCTTTTTTTTTGGACGACCCTTGTCGGCTCGGCCCACTTGTGTG
TCTCGTACAATTCTGAGGTCCACACAGATAGTGTCCGGCCGGCCTCAGATCCTTCCGTATTTAGCCAGTA
TGTTCTCTAGTGTGGTTCGTTGTTTTTGCGTGAGCCATGAGAACGAACCATTGAGATCATACTTACTTTG
CATGTCACTCAAAAATTTTGCCTCAAAACTGGTGAGCTGAATTTTTGCAGTTAAAGCATCGTGTAGTGTT
TTTCTTAGTCCGTTATGTAGGTAGGAATCTGATGTAATGGTTGTTGGTATTTTGTCACCATTCATTTTTA
TCTGGTTGTTCTCAAGTTCGGTTACGAGATCCATTTGTCTATCTAGTTCAACTTGGAAAATCAACGTATC
AGTCGGGCGGCCTCGCTTATCAACCACCAATTTCATATTGCTGTAAGTGTTTAAATCTTTACTTATTGGT
TTCAAAACCCATTGGTTAAGCCTTTTAAACTCATGGTAGTTATTTTCAAGCATTAACATGAACTTAAATT
CATCAAGGCTAATCTCTATATTTGCCTTGTGAGTTTTCTTTTGTGTTAGTTCTTTTAATAACCACTCATA
AATCCTCATAGAGTATTTGTTTTCAAAAGACTTAACATGTTCCAGATTATATTTTATGAATTTTTTTAAC
TGGAAAAGATAAGGCAATATCTCTTCACTAAAAACTAATTCTAATTTTTCGCTTGAGAACTTGGCATAGT
TTGTCCACTGGAAAATCTCAAAGCCTTTAACCAAAGGATTCCTGATTTCCACAGTTCTCGTCATCAGCTC
TCTGGTTGCTTTAGCTAATACACCATAAGCATTTTCCCTACTGATGTTCATCATCTGAGCGTATTGGTTA
TAAGTGAACGATACCGTCCGTTCTTTCCTTGTAGGGTTTTCAATCGTGGGGTTGAGTAGTGCCACACAGC
ATAAAATTAGCTTGGTTTCATGCTCCGTTAAGTCATAGCGACTAATCGCTAGTTCATTTGCTTTGAAAAC
AACTAATTCAGACATACATCTCAATTGGTCTAGGTGATTTTAATCACTATACCAATTGAGATGGGCTAGT
CAATGATAATTACATGTCCTTTTCCTTTGAGTTGTGGGTATCTGTAAATTCTGCTAGACCTTTGCTGGAA
AACTTGTAAATTCTGCTAGACCCTCTGTAAATTCCGCTAGACCTTTGTGTGTTTTTTTTGTTTATATTCA
AGTGGTTATAATTTATAGAATAAAGAAAGAATAAAAAAAGATAAAAAGAATAGATCCCAGCCCTGTGTAT
AACTCACTACTTTAGTCAGTTCCGCAGTATTACAAAAGGATGTCGCAAACGCTGTTTGCTCCTCTACAAA
ACAGACCTTAAAACCCTAAAGGCTTAAGTAGCACCCTCGCAAGCTCGGGCAAATCGCTGAATATTCCTTT
TGTCTCCGACCATCAGGCACCTGAGTCGCTGTCTTTTTCGTGACATTCAGTTCGCTGCGCTCACGGCTCT
GGCAGTGAATGGGGGTAAATGGCACTACAGGCGCGGCGCGCCCAGCTGTCTAGGGCGGCGGATTTGTCCT
ACTCAGGAGAGCGTTCACCGACAAACAACAGATAAAACGAAAGGCCCAGTCTTTCGACTGAGCCTTTCGT
TTTATTTGATGCCTTTAATTAAGGCTCGGGAGACCTATCGGTAATAACAGTCCAATCTGGTGTAACTTCG
GAATCGTCCCCAATTATTGAACACCCTTCGGGGTGTTTTTTTGTTTCTGGTCTACCATCTCGTTGTGATA
ATAGACCTGAAGTGCCTACTCTGGAAAATCTTTGACAGCTAGCTCAGTCCTAGGTATAATGCTAGCAGCT
GTCACCGGATGTGCTTTCCGGTCTGATGAGTCCGTGAGGACGAAACAGCCTCTACAAATAATTTTGTTTA
AGGCTCGCTACGAGAAGATTGTTACTTTCGCAGCGTTATTATCTAAGGAGGTAGTCCATGGTTAGCAAAG
GCGAGGCGGTTATCAAGGAGTTTATGCGTTTTAAGGTTCACATGGAGGGTAGCATGAATGGTCACGAGTT
CGAGATCGAGGGTGAAGGCGAGGGTCGTCCGTACGAAGGCACCCAGACCGCGAAGCTGAAAGTGACCAAG
GGTGGCCCGCTGCCGTTCAGCTGGGACATCCTGAGCCCGCAGTTCATGTATGGCAGCCGTGCGTTTACCA
AACACCCGGCGGACATTCCGGATTACTATAAGCAAAGCTTCCCGGAAGGTTTTAAATGGGAGCGTGTTAT
GAACTTCGAAGATGGTGGCGCGGTGACCGTTACCCAGGACACCAGCCTGGAGGATGGCACCCTGATTTAC
AAGGTGAAACTGCGTGGCACCAACTTTCCGCCGGATGGTCCGGTTATGCAGAAGAAAACGATGGGTTGGG
AAGCGAGCACCGAGCGTCTGTATCCGGAAGATGGCGTGCTGAAGGGTGATATCAAAATGGCGCTGCGTCT
GAAGGACGGTGGCCGTTACCTGGCGGATTTTAAGACCACCTATAAAGCGAAGAAACCGGTGCAAATGCCG
GGTGCGTACAACGTTGACCGTAAACTGGATATTACCAGCCACAACGAGGATTATACCGTGGTTGAGCAAT
ATGAGCGTAGCGAGGGTCGCCACAGCACCGGCGGCATGGACGAACTGTATAAGGGATCCTAATAA
